>Addgene plasmid #194123 | pLenti6M FRB | addgene full sequence | sequence record 380741 | Addgene NGS Result
GTGAACGGATCTCGACGGTATCGATAAGCTTGGGAGTTCCGCGTTACATAACTTACGGTAAATGGCCCGC
CTGGCTGACCGCCCAACGACCCCCGCCCATTGACGTCAATAATGACGTATGTTCCCATAGTAACGCCAAT
AGGGACTTTCCATTGACGTCAATGGGTGGAGTATTTACGGTAAACTGCCCACTTGGCAGTACATCAAGTG
TATCATATGCCAAGTACGCCCCCTATTGACGTCAATGACGGTAAATGGCCCGCCTGGCATTATGCCCAGT
ACATGACCTTATGGGACTTTCCTACTTGGCAGTACATCTACGTATTAGTCATCGCTATTACCATGGTGAT
GCGGTTTTGGCAGTACATCAATGGGCGTGGATAGCGGTTTGACTCACGGGGATTTCCAAGTCTCCACCCC
ATTGACGTCAATGGGAGTTTGTTTTGGCACCAAAATCAACGGGACTTTCCAAAATGTCGTAACAACTCCG
CCCCATTGACGCAAATGGGCGGTAGGCGTGTACGGTGGGAGGTCTATATAAGCAGAGCTCGTTTAGTGAA
CCGTCAGATCGCCTGGAGACGCCATCCACGCTGTTTTGACCTCCATAGAAGACACCGACTCTAGAGGATC
CGCCACCATGGAGCTGATTCGAGTAGCCATCCTCTGGCAT
[270 nt withheld, positions 671-940]
GGTAAAAAGAAGAAAAAGAAGTCAAAGACAAAGTGTGTAATTATGTAACTCGAGTCTAGAGGGCCCGCGG
TTCGAAGGTAAGCCTATCCCTAACCCTCTCCTCGGTCTCGATTCTACGCGTACCGGTTAGTAATGAGTTT
GGAATTAATTCTGTGGAATGTGTGTCAGTTAGGGTGTGGAAAGTCCCCAGGCTCCCCAGCAGGCAGAAGT
ATGCAAAGCATGCATCTCAATTAGTCAGCAACCAGGTGTGGAAAGTCCCCAGGCTCCCCAGCAGGCAGAA
GTATGCAAAGCATGCATCTCAATTAGTCAGCAACCATAGTCCCGCCCCTAACTCCGCCCATCCCGCCCCT
AACTCCGCCCAGTTCCGCCCATTCTCCGCCCCATGGCTGACTAATTTTTTTTATTTATGCAGAGGCCGAG
GCCGCCTCTGCCTCTGAGCTATTCCAGAAGTAGTGAGGAGGCTTTTTTGGAGGCCTAGGCTTTTGCAAAA
AGCTCCCGGGAGCTTGTATATCCATTTTCGGATCTGATCAGCACGTGTTGACAATTAATCATCGGCATAG
TATATCGGCATAGTATAATACGACAAGGTGAGGAACTAAACCATGGCCAAGCCTTTGTCTCAAGAAGAAT
CCACCCTCATTGAAAGAGCAACGGCTACAATCAACAGCATCCCCATCTCTGAAGACTACAGCGTCGCCAG
CGCAGCTCTCTCTAGCGACGGCCGCATCTTCACTGGTGTCAATGTATATCATTTTACTGGGGGACCTTGT
GCAGAACTCGTGGTGCTGGGCACTGCTGCTGCTGCGGCAGCTGGCAACCTGACTTGTATCGTCGCGATCG
GAAATGAGAACAGGGGCATCTTGAGCCCCTGCGGACGGTGCCGACAGGTGCTTCTCGATCTGCATCCTGG
GATCAAAGCCATAGTGAAGGACAGTGATGGACAGCCGACGGCAGTTGGGATTCGTGAATTGCTGCCCTCT
GGTTATGTGTGGGAGGGCTAAGCACAATTCGAGCTCGGTACCTTTAAGACCAATGACTTACAAGGCAGCT
GTAGATCTTAGCCACTTTTTAAAAGAAAAGGGGGGACTGGAAGGGCTAATTCACTCCCAACGAAGACAAG
ATCTGCTTTTTGCTTGTACTGGGTCTCTCTGGTTAGACCAGATCTGAGCCTGGGAGCTCTCTGGCTAACT
AGGGAACCCACTGCTTAAGCCTCAATAAAGCTTGCCTTGAGTGCTTCAAGTAGTGTGTGCCCGTCTGTTG
TGTGACTCTGGTAACTAGAGATCCCTCAGACCCTTTTAGTCAGTGTGGAAAATCTCTAGCAGTAGTAGTT
CATGTCATCTTATTATTCAGTATTTATAACTTGCAAAGAAATGAATATCAGAGAGTGAGAGGAACTTGTT
TATTGCAGCTTATAATGGTTACAAATAAAGCAATAGCATCACAAATTTCACAAATAAAGCATTTTTTTCA
CTGCATTCTAGTTGTGGTTTGTCCAAACTCATCAATGTATCTTATCATGTCTGGCTCTAGCTATCCCGCC
CCTAACTCCGCCCATCCCGCCCCTAACTCCGCCCAGTTCCGCCCATTCTCCGCCCCATGGCTGACTAATT
TTTTTTATTTATGCAGAGGCCGAGGCCGCCTCGGCCTCTGAGCTATTCCAGAAGTAGTGAGGAGGCTTTT
TTGGAGGCCTAGGGACGTACCCAATTCGCCCTATAGTGAGTCGTATTACGCGCGCTCACTGGCCGTCGTT
TTACAACGTCGTGACTGGGAAAACCCTGGCGTTACCCAACTTAATCGCCTTGCAGCACATCCCCCTTTCG
CCAGCTGGCGTAATAGCGAAGAGGCCCGCACCGATCGCCCTTCCCAACAGTTGCGCAGCCTGAATGGCGA
ATGGG
[124 nt withheld, positions 2836-2959]
C
[91 nt withheld, positions 2961-3051]
A
[49 nt withheld, positions 3053-3101]
CCTTTGACGTTGGAGTCCACGTTCTTT
[37 nt withheld, positions 3129-3165]
ACCCTATCTCGGTCTATTCTTTTGATTTATAAGGGATTTTGCCGATTTCGGCCTATTGGTTAAAAAATGA
GCTGATTTAACAAAAATTTAACGCGAATTTTAACAAAATATTAACGCTTACAATTTAGGTGGCACTTTTC
GGGGAAATGTGCGCGGAACCCCTATTTGTTTATTTTTCTAAATACATTCAAATATGTATCCGCTCATGAG
ACAATAACCCTGATAAATGCTTCAATAATATTGAAAAAGGAAGAGTATGAGTATTCAACATTTCCGTGTC
GCCCTTATTCCCTTTTTTGCGGCATTTTGCCTTCCTGTTTTTGCTCACCCAGAAACGCTGGTGAAAGTAA
AAGATGCTGAAGATCAGTTGGGTGCACGAGTGGGTTACATCGAACTGGATCTCAACAGCGGTAAGATCCT
TGAGAGTTTTCGCCCCGAAGAACGTTTTCCAATGATGAGCACTTTTAAAGTTCTGCTATGTGGCGCGGTA
TTATCCCGTATTGACGCCGGGCAAGAGCAACTCGGTCGCCGCATACACTATTCTCAGAATGACTTGGTTG
AGTACTCACCAGTCACAGAAAAGCATCTTACGGATGGCATGACAGTAAGAGAATTATGCAGTGCTGCCAT
AACCATGAGTGATAACACTGCGGCCAACTTACTTCTGACAACGATCGGAGGACCGAAGGAGCTAACCGCT
TTTTTGCACAACATGGGGGATCATGTAACTCGCCTTGATCGTTGGGAACCGGAGCTGAATGAAGCCATAC
CAAACGACGAGCGTGACACCACGATGCCTGTAGCAATGGCAACAACGTTGCGCAAACTATTAACTGGCGA
ACTACTTACTCTAGCTTCCCGGCAACAATTAATAGACTGGATGGAGGCGGATAAAGTTGCAGGACCACTT
CTGCGCTCGGCCCTTCCGGCTGGCTGGTTTATTGCTGATAAATCTGGAGCCGGTGAGCGTGGGTCTCGCG
GTATCATTGCAGCACTGGGGCCAGATGGTAAGCCCTCCCGTATCGTAGTTATCTACACGACGGGGAGTCA
GGCAACTATGGATGAACGAAATAGACAGATCGCTGAGATAGGTGCCTCACTGATTAAGCATTGGTAACTG
TCAGACCAAGTTTACTCATATATACTTTAGATTGATTTAAAACTTCATTTTTAATTTAAAAGGATCTAGG
TGAAGATCCTTTTTGATAATCTCATGACCAAAATCCCTTAACGTGAGTTTTCGTTCCACTGAGCGTCAGA
CCCCGTAGAAAAGATCAAAGGATCTTCTTGAGATCCTTTTTTTCTGCGCGTAATCTGCTGCTTGCAAACA
AAAAAACCACCGCTACCAGCGGTGGTTTGTTTGCCGGATCAAGAGCTACCAACTCTTTTTCCGAAGGTAA
CTGGCTTCAGCAGAGCGCAGATACCAAATACTGTTCTTCTAGTGTAGCCGTAGTTAGGCCACCACTTCAA
GAACTCTGTAGCACCGCCTACATACCTCGCTCTGCTAATCCTGTTACCAGTGGCTGCTGCCAGTGGCGAT
AAGTCGTGTCTTACCGGGTTGGACTCAAGACGATAGTTACCGGATAAGGCGCAGCGGTCGGGCTGAACGG
GGGGTTCGTGCACACAGCCCAGCTTGGAGCGAACGACCTACACCGAACTGAGATACCTACAGCGTGAGCT
ATGAGAAAGCGCCACGCTTCCCGAAGGGAGAAAGGCGGACAGGTATCCGGTAAGCGGCAGGGTCGGAACA
GGAGAGCGCACGAGGGAGCTTCCAGGGGGAAACGCCTGGTATCTTTATAGTCCTGTCGGGTTTCGCCACC
TCTGACTTGAGCGTCGATTTTTGTGATGCTCGTCAGGGGGGCGGAGCCTATGGAAAAACGCCAGCAACGC
GGCCTTTTTACGGTTCCTGGCCTTTTGCTGGCCTTTTGCTCACATGTTCTTTCCTGCGTTATCCCCTGAT
TCTGTGGATAACCGTATTACCGCCTTTGAGTGAGCTGATACCGCTCGCCGCAGCCGAACGACCGAGCGCA
GCGAGTCAGTGAGCGAGGAAGCGGAAGAGCGCCCAATACGCAAACCGCCTCTCCCCGCGCGTTGGCCGAT
TCATTAATGCAGCTGGCACGACAGGTTTCCCGACTGGAAAGCGGGCAGTGAGCGCAACGCAATTAATGTG
AGTTAGCTCACTCATTAGGCACCCCAGGCTTTACACTTTATGCTTCCGGCTCGTATGTTGTGTGGAATTG
TGAGCGGATAACAATTTCACACAGGAAACAGCTATGACCATGATTACGCCAAGCGCGCAATTAACCCTCA
CTAAAGGGAACAAAAGCTGGAGCTGCAAGCTTAATGTAGTCTTATGCAATACTCTTGTAGTCTTGCAACA
TGGTAACGATGAGTTAGCAACATGCCTTACAAGGAGAGAAAAAGCACCGTGCATGCCGATTGGTGGAAGT
AAGGTGGTACGATCGTGCCTTATTAGGAAGGCAACAGACGGGTCTGACATGGATTGGACGAACCACTGAA
TTGCCGCATTGCAGAGATATTGTATTTAAGTGCCTAGCTCGATACATAAACGGGTCTCTCTGGTTAGACC
AGATCTGAGCCTGGGAGCTCTCTGGCTAACTAGGGAACCCACTGCTTAAGCCTCAATAAAGCTTGCCTTG
AGTGCTTCAAGTAGTGTGTGCCCGTCTGTTGTGTGACTCTGGTAACTAGAGATCCCTCAGACCCTTTTAG
TCAGTGTGGAAAATCTCTAGCAGTGGCGCCCGAACAGGGACTTGAAAGCGAAAGGGAAACCAGAGGAGCT
CTCTCGACGCAGGACTCGGCTTGCTGAAGCGCGCACGGCAAGAGGCGAGGGGCGGCGACTGGTGAGTACG
CCAAAAATTTTGACTAGCGGAGGCTAGAAGGAGAGAGATGGGTGCGAGAGCGTCAGTATTAAGCGGGGGA
GAATTAGATCGCGATGGGAAAAAATTCGGTTAAGGCCAGGGGGAAAGAAAAAATATAAATTAAAACATAT
AGTATGGGCAAGCAGGGAGCTAGAACGATTCGCAGTTAATCCTGGCCTGTTAGAAACATCAGAAGGCTGT
AGACAAATACTGGGACAGCTACAACCATCCCTTCAGACAGGATCAGAAGAACTTAGATCATTATATAATA
CAGTAGCAACCCTCTATTGTGTGCATCAAAGGATAGAGATAAAAGACACCAAGGAAGCTTTAGACAAGAT
AGAGGAAGAGCAAAACAAAAGTAAGACCACCGCACAGCAAGCGGCCGCTGATCTTCAGACCTGGAGGAGG
AGATATGAGGGACAATTGGAGAAGTGAATTATATAAATATAAAGTAGTAAAAATTGAACCATTAGGAGTA
GCACCCACCAAGGCAAAGAGAAGAGTGGTGCAGAGAGAAAAAAGAGCAGTGGGAATAGGAGCTTTGTTCC
TTGGGTTCTTGGGAGCAGCAGGAAGCACTATGGGCGCAGCGTCAATGACGCTGACGGTACAGGCCAGACA
ATTATTGTCTGGTATAGTGCAGCAGCAGAACAATTTGCTGAGGGCTATTGAGGCGCAACAGCATCTGTTG
CAACTCACAGTCTGGGGCATCAAGCAGCTCCAGGCAAGAATCCTGGCTGTGGAAAGATACCTAAAGGATC
AACAGCTCCTGGGGATTTGGGGTTGCTCTGGAAAACTCATTTGCACCACTGCTGTGCCTTGGAATGCTAG
TTGGAGTAATAAATCTCTGGAACAGATTTGGAATCACACGACCTGGATGGAGTGGGACAGAGAAATTAAC
AATTACACAAGCTTAATACACTCCTTAATTGAAGAATCGCAAAACCAGCAAGAAAAGAATGAACAAGAAT
TATTGGAATTAGATAAATGGGCAAGTTTGTGGAATTGGTTTAACATAACAAATTGGCTGTGGTATATAAA
ATTATTCATAATGATAGTAGGAGGCTTGGTAGGTTTAAGAATAGTTTTTGCTGTACTTTCTATAGTGAAT
AGAGTTAGGCAGGGATATTCACCATTATCGTTTCAGACCCACCTCCCAACCCCGAGGGGACCCGACAGGC
CCGAAGGAATAGAAGAAGAAGGTGGAGAGAGAGACAGAGACAGATCCATTCGATTA
Features (pLannotate 1.2.2; 30 found; start..end, strand, type, name):
     12..32      -  misc_feature   MCS (fragment): pBluescript multiple cloning site
     42..345     +  enhancer       CMV enhancer: human cytomegalovirus immediate early enhancer
    346..549     +  promoter       CMV promoter: human cytomegalovirus (CMV) immediate early promoter
    641..940     +  CDS            MTOR (fragment) (sequence partly withheld): MTOR_HUMAN - Also known as FRAP, FRAP1, FRAP2, RAFT1, RAPT1. Experimental evidence at protein level: Swiss-Prot protein existence level 1. Serine/threonine protein kinase which is a central regulator of cellular metabolism, growth and survival in response to hormones, growth factors, nutrients, energy and stress signals (PubMed:12087098, PubMed:12150925, PubMed:12150926, PubMed:12231510, PubMed:12718876, PubMed:14651849, PubMed:15268862, PubMed:15467718, PubMed:15545625, PubMed:15718470, PubMed:18497260, PubMed:18762023, PubMed:18925875, PubMed:20516213, PubMed:20537536, PubMed:21659604, PubMe
    941..988     +  CDS            K-Ras (fragment): human small GTPase proto-oncoprotein
   1017..1058    +  CDS            V5 tag: epitope tag from simian virus 5
   1100..1429    +  promoter       SV40 promoter: SV40 enhancer and early promoter
   1477..1524    +  promoter       EM7 promoter: synthetic bacterial promoter&nbsp
   1543..1941    +  CDS            BSD: blasticidin S deaminase; Aspergillus terreus BSD; confers resistance to blasticidin
   1958..2026    +  CDS            nef (fragment): NEF_HV1Z2 - Experimental evidence at protein level: Swiss-Prot protein existence level 1. Extracellular Nef protein targets CD4(+) T-lymphocytes for apoptosis by interacting with CXCR4 surface receptors. From Human immunodeficiency virus type 1 group M subtype D (isolate Z2/CDC-Z34) (HIV-1).
   2028..2261    +  LTR            3' LTR (ΔU3): self-inactivating 3' long terminal repeat (LTR) from HIV-1
   2333..2454    +  polyA_signal   SV40 poly(A) signal: SV40 polyadenylation signal
   2494..2629    +  rep_origin     SV40 ori: SV40 origin of replication
   2650..2668    -  promoter       T7 promoter: promoter for bacteriophage T7 RNA polymerase
   2676..2831    +  CDS            lacZα (fragment): LacZα fragment of β-galactosidase; lacZ fragment
   2836..3264    +  rep_origin     f1 ori (sequence partly withheld): f1 bacteriophage origin of replication; arrow indicates direction of (+) strand synthesis
   3317..3421    +  promoter       AmpR promoter: bla
   3422..4282    +  CDS            AmpR: β-lactamase; bla; confers resistance to ampicillin, carbenicillin, and related antibiotics
   4453..5041    +  rep_origin     ori: high-copy-number ColE1/pMB1/pBR322/pUC origin of replication
   5224..5316    +  CDS            lacI (fragment): lac repressor; lacI; The lac repressor binds to the lac operator to inhibit transcription in E. coli. This inhibition can be relieved by adding lactose or isopropyl-β-D-thiogalactopyranoside (IPTG).
   5329..5350    +  protein_bind   CAP binding site: CAP binding activates transcription in the presence of cAMP. E. coli catabolite activator protein
   5365..5395    +  promoter       lac promoter: promoter for the E. coli lac operon
   5403..5419    +  protein_bind   lac operator: The lac repressor binds to the lac operator to inhibit transcription in E. coli. This inhibition can be relieved by adding lactose or isopropyl-β-D-thiogalactopyranoside (IPTG). lac repressor encoded by lacI
   5464..5482    +  promoter       T3 promoter: promoter for bacteriophage T3 RNA polymerase
   5510..5736    +  promoter       RSV promoter: Rous sarcoma virus enhancer/promoter
   5737..5917    +  LTR            5' LTR (truncated): truncated 5' long terminal repeat (LTR) from HIV-1
   5964..6089    +  misc_feature   HIV-1 Ψ: packaging signal of human immunodeficiency virus type 1
   6073..6436    +  CDS            HIV-1 gag (fragment): gag protein from human immunodeficiency virus 1; gag
   6582..6815    +  misc_feature   RRE: The Rev response element (RRE) of HIV-1 allows for Rev-dependent mRNA export from the nucleus to the cytoplasm.
   7192..11      +  CDS            Rev (fragment) (across the origin): human immunodeficiency virus 1 (HIV-1) Rev protein; rev; enhances nuclear export of unspliced and incompletely spliced viral mRNAs
