[The description below was written by a language model from this plasmid's Addgene catalogue record and pLannotate feature annotations shown in this document.]
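Description:
pLenti6M FRB is a third-generation-style, self-inactivating HIV-1 lentiviral expression vector (7,281 nt in the sequenced record) built on the pLenti6M backbone for expressing the FRB domain of human mTOR in mammalian cells. It is propagated in E. coli through a high-copy ColE1/pUC-type origin with ampicillin selection (AmpR/β-lactamase). It also carries an f1 origin and remnants of a pBluescript-type cloning region, namely lac promoter/operator, lacZα and lacI fragments, and T3 and T7 promoters.

The viral genome is transcribed from a chimeric RSV promoter fused to a truncated 5′ LTR. This is followed by the Ψ packaging signal, a partial gag sequence and the Rev response element, and the genome ends in a ΔU3 3′ LTR, with an SV40 polyadenylation signal and SV40 origin downstream. Production of particles therefore requires packaging functions, including Rev, supplied in trans, and the integrated provirus lacks LTR promoter activity. No cPPT or WPRE is annotated.

Within the transfer cassette, the CMV immediate-early enhancer/promoter drives a roughly 300-nt MTOR fragment corresponding to FRB, the rapamycin-binding domain. The feature table shows a short K-Ras fragment directly abutting this, with a V5 epitope tag annotated a short distance downstream. The K-Ras segment is not mentioned in the catalogue entry. It may be a membrane-targeting tail, but the record does not state its function or whether the V5 tag is translated in frame.

A downstream SV40 promoter paired with the bacterial EM7 promoter drives blasticidin S deaminase, which allows blasticidin selection of transduced cells. The construct suits stable FRB expression, for example in studies of rapamycin-dependent protein interactions, although the record gives no specific application.
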