Addgene plasmid #194123: pLenti6M FRB
Purpose: Expresses FRB protein in mammalian cells
Depositing lab: Jun Liu. Depositing organization: Johns Hopkins University and School of Medicine.
Backbone
  Vector backbone: pLenti6M
  Vector type: Mammalian Expression, Lentiviral
Growth in bacteria
  Bacterial resistance: Ampicillin, 100 μg/mL
  Growth temperature: 30°C
  Growth strain: NEB Stable
  Copy number: High Copy
Gene/Insert
  Gene/Insert name: FRB domain of mTOR
  Species: H. sapiens (human)
  Entrez Gene: MTOR (a.k.a. FRAP, FRAP1, FRAP2, RAFT1, RAPT1, SKS)
  Cloning method: Restriction Enzyme; 5′ cloning site unknown (unknown if destroyed); 3′ cloning site unknown (unknown if destroyed)
  Sequencing primers: 5′ unknown
Terms and licenses: Academic/Nonprofit Terms; Industry Terms: Not Available to Industry
How to cite: pLenti6M FRB was a gift from Jun Liu (Addgene plasmid # 194123 ; http://n2t.net/addgene:194123 ; RRID:Addgene_194123)
